>Addgene plasmid #147003 | pAc5.1B-lambdaN-HA-DmUPF2-FVMtoERE-siRNAres-V5His6_N | depositor full sequence | sequence record 289450 | Full Sequence
CTTCAAGGAATTAATTCTATATTCTAAAAACACAAATGATACTTCTAAAAAAAATCATGAATGGCATCAA
CTCTGAATCAAATCTTTGCAGATGCACCTACTTCTCATTTCCACTGTCACATCATTTTTCCAGATCTCGC
TGCCTGTTATGTGGCCCACAAACCAAGACACGTTTTATGGCCATTAAAGCTGGCTGATCGTCGCCAAACA
CCAAATACATATCAATATGTACATTCGAGAAAGAAGCGATCAAAGAAGCGTCTTCGGGCGAGTAGGAGAA
TGCGGAGGAGAAGGAGAACGAGCTGATCTAGTATCTCTCCACAATCCAATGCCAACTGACCAACTGGCCA
TATTCGGAGCAATTTGAAGCCAATTTCCATCGCCTGGCGATCGCTCCATTCTTGGCTATATGTTTTTCAC
CGTTCCCGGGGCCATTTTCAAAGACTCGTCGGTAAGATAAGATTGTGTCACTCGCTGTCTCTCTTCATTT
GTCGAAGAATGCTGAGGAATTTCGCGATGACGTCGGCGAGTATTTTGAAGAATGAGAATAATTTGTATTT
ATACGAAAATCAGTTAGTGGAATTTTCTACAAAAACATGTTATCTATAGATAATTTTGTTGCAAAATATG
TTGACTATGACAAAGATTGTATGTATATACCTTTAATGTATTCTCATTTTCTTATGTATTTATAATGGCA
ATGATGATACTGATGATATTTTAAGATGATGCCAGACCACAGGCTGATTTCTGCGTCTTTTGCCGAACGC
AGTGCATGTGCGGTTGTTGTTTTTTGGAATAGTTTCAATTTTCGGACTGTCCGCTTTGATTTCAGTTTCT
TGGCTTATTCAAAAAGCAAAGTAAAGCCAAAAAAGCGAGATGGCAATACCAAATGCGGCAAAACGGTAGT
GGAAGGAAAGGGGTGCGGGGCAGCGGAAGGAAGGGTGGGGCGGGGCGTGGCGGGGTCTGTGGCTGGGCGC
GACGTCACCGACGTTGGAGCCACTCCTTTGACCATGTGTGCGTGTGTGTATTATTCGTGTCTCGCCACTC
GCCGGTTGTTTTTTTCTTTTTATCTCGCTCTCTCTAGCGCCATCTCGTACGCATGCTCAACGCACCGCAT
GTTGCCGTGTCCTTTATGCGTCATTTTGGCTCGAAATAGGCAATTATTTAAACAAAGATTAGTCAACGAA
AACGCTAAAATAAATAAGTCTACAATATGGTTACTTATTGCCATGTGTGTGCAGCCAACGATAGCAACAA
AAGCAACAACACAGTGGCTTTCCCTCTTTCACTTTTTGTTTGCAAGCGCGTGCGAGCAAGACGGCACGAC
CGGCAAACGCAATTACGCTGACAAAGAGCAGACGAAGTTTTGGCCGAAAAACATCAAGGCGCCTGATACG
AATGCATTTGCAATAACAATTGCGATATTTAATATTGTTTATGAAGCTGTTTGACTTCAAAACACACAAA
AAAAAAAATAAAACAAATTATTTGAAAGAGAATTAGGAATCGGACAGCTTATCGTTACGGGCTAACAGCA
CACCGAGACGAAATAGCTTACCTGACGTCACAGCCTCTGGAAGAACTGCCGCCAAGCAGAGAGAGAGAGA
AAAAGAGGGAGAGCAGCTTAGACCGCATGTGCTTGTGTGTGAGGCGTCTCTCTCTTCGTCTCCTGTTTGC
GCAAACGCATAGACTGCACTGAGAAAATCGATTACCTATTTTTTATGAATGAATATTTGCACTATTACTA
TTCAAAACTATTAAGATAGCAATCACATTCAATAGCCAAATACTATACCACCTGAGCGATGCAACGAAAT
GATCAATTTGAGCAAAAATGCTGCATATTTAGGACGGCATCATTATAGAAATGCTTCTTGCTGTGTACTT
TTCTCTCGTCTGGCAGCTGTTTCGCCGTTATTGTTAAAACCGGCTTAAGTTAGGTGTGTTTTCTACGACT
AGTGATGCCCCTACTAGAAGATGTGTGTTGCACAAATGTCCCTGAATAACCAATTTGAAGTGCAGATAGC
AGTAAACGTAAGCTAATATGAATATTATTTAACTGTAATGTTTTAATATCGCTGGACATTACTAATAAAC
CCACTATAAACACATGTACATATGTATGTTTTGGCATACAATGAGTAGTTGGGGAAAAAATGTGTAAAAG
CACCGTGACCATCACAGCATAAAGATAACCAGCTGAAGTATCGAATATGAGTAACCCCCAAATTGAATCA
CATGCCGCAACTGATAGGACCCATGGAAGTACACTCTTCATGGCGATATACAAGACACACACAAGCACGA
ACACCCAGTTGCGGAGGAAATTCTCCGTAAATGAAAACCCAATCGGCGAACAATTCATACCCATATATGG
TAAAAGTTTTGAACGCGACTTGAGAGCGGAGAGCATTGCGGCTGATAAGGTTTTAGCGCTAAGCGGGCTT
TATAAAACGGGCTGCGGGACCAGTTTTCATATCACTACCGTTTGAGTTCTTGTGCTGTGTGGATACTCCT
CCCGACACAAAGCCGCTCCATCAGCCAGCAGTCGTCTAATCCAGAGACCCCGGATCGGGGTACCAACATG
GACGCACAAACACGACGACGTGAGCGTCGCGCTGAGAAACAAGCTCAATGGAAAGCTGCAAACGGTGGAT
CTCCTCCACATATGGCTTACCCATACGATGTTCCAGATTACGCTCCTCCAAGCTTGAATTCTATGCTAGC
CAACGATTCTGCAACGACTGACAGCGAGGTGTCCACACCGCCGTCGTCGAGGAAAGATTTGGCAGATGGT
GTTGCCGAGGGTGACAACGACAACGACATCGATACCGGCGACACGGACGCAAATGCGGATGAAGATGTGG
ATGCGGCTGCTGCCATTGCCCTGGAGGCCGAGGAGCGCGAGGAGCTGCAACAGTTCATAAGCGAGCTGCG
GGAAAAAATTGAAAGTAAGCGACAGCTGCGCCTCCAAAACTCCACAATCGAGCTGCCCGGTGAGGAGTAC
TTCGCCAAACTGGACTCCAATCTCAAAAAGAACACGGCATTCGTCAAGAAACTGAAACTATTCACGGCCA
CACAGCTGGACGGACTATTGCGTGAGATATCCGCTCTAAACCTGAGCAAATACATCTCGGAAATATGCGC
CGCGCTGGTCGAGGCCAAACTGAAAATGACTGATGTGCCGGCGGTGGTGACGCTGGCCTCTCGGCTGCAC
TGCACATATGCCGACTTCGATGTCCATTTTCTGGAGGCCTGGCAAAAGGCACTGAACATCAAGGCCACCG
AGAAGATTGGCAATCCGAGCAAACTGCGCGTTGATCTTCGCCTGTTTGCGGAACTAGTCAGCTCTGGTGT
GATCCAAATGAAGCCCGGATTGGCCCAACTGGGTGTTGTTCTGGTGCATTTGATTGCCCTGGACAAGGAT
GACCACAGCAACTTCTCGATCATCCTCTCATTCTGCCGGCACTGCGGCGAGGAGTACGCCGGCCTAGTGC
CGCAAAAGATGCAACAGTTGGCCACCAAATACGGGGTGGAGGTGCCGAAATCCGACTTCCTGACTGCCGA
CAAGCAGCTCAATCTGCGCACCATGCTTAAGGGTTACTTCAAGGCCCTGTGCAAGCATGTCCTGGCCGAG
CAGGCCGAACTGATGAACATGACCAAGAACATTCGGCGCACCATGGAGTGCAAGGGTGAGATATCCACGG
AGAAGCGCGAGAAGTGTGAACTGATGCAGGCCGGATTCGATAAGCTGCTGGCCTCCGCTCAATCGCTGTC
GGAACTGCTGGGTGAACCACTGCCCGAGCTGGCCAAGGAGTCTGAGGGCTGTAATCCGGGCACAGTCATC
GACAACATGCTGGACAGTGCCTCCTTTGGTGTGCTGGATCCGTGGGGCGACGAGGAGACCCGAGCCTTCT
ACACGGATTTGCCCGATTTGAGACAGTTTCTGCCAAACTTTTCGGCACCCAAAGTCGATTTGGAAACGTT
AGAGGAGCCCAGTGAACTAACCGAAGAAGCGATCGATGCCAATCTAGATGCCGAAATGGATCTAGATGAT
CCACCGTCCACCACTTCGGATACGACTCCGGAGAATCCAATCGAAGAGCAGCCAACGACGCCAGTTGCCG
CTGCGGAGGATCTCAAGCCGCAGAAGATGGGTAACGCTCTGATGGAACTGGGTCGCCAGCAGCAGCAGCA
AAGTCAGCTCAACCAGAATCCGATCCAGATCCAAAACCAGATGCGTCAGCAGTTCGATGGCTTCCTGGTC
AACCTATTCAACTGTGTGAACAAGGAGCTGATCGATTCGGCGGCCATCGAGTTCCTGCTTAACTTCAATA
CCAAGCATCAACGCAAGAAGCTGACGCGTACGATATTCTCGGTGCAGCGTACGCGTCTGGATATCCTGCC
CTATCTCTCCCGCTTCGTGGCCATTGTGCATATGTGCAATACCGATGTGGCCACCGATTTGGCCGAACTG
CTGCGCAAGGAGTTCAAGTGGCACATTCACAAGAAGAACCAGCTGAATATCGAGACGAAGCTTAAGATTG
TGCGATTCATTGGTGAACTGGTTAAGTTTGGTTTGTTTAAAAAGTTCGATGCCTTAGGATGTCTGAAGAT
GCTGCTAAGGGACTTTCAGCATCATCAAATCGAGATGGCCTGTGCCTTTGTGGAAGTCACCGGCGTCTAT
CTGTACAATTGCCGGGATGCCCGTCTGCTGATGAATGTGTTCCTGGACCAAATGCTGCGCTTGAAAACAG
CCACGGCAATGGACTCGCGACATGCGGCGCAGATTGAGAGCGTGTACTATTTGGTAAAGCCGCCGGAATC
GTCCAAGCGAGAGCCCATGGTTCGGCCGGCAATGCATGAGTACATCCGTTACTTGATCTTCGAGGAGCTT
TGCAAACAGAACGTTGATCGTTGTATCAAAATGCTGCGCCGCATCGATTGGCAGGATCCGGAGACAAATT
GTTATGCCATTAAGTGCCTCAGCAAGGCGTATCTGCTGCGCTTCCAGCTCATTCGCTGCCTGGCCGATCT
CGTATCCGGACTGAGCTCCTATCAGCCACGAGCGGTTACCATCGTGATCGATAATGTGTTTGAGGATATA
CGCGCTGGCCTCGAGATTCATTCGCCACGCATGGCACAGCGGCGCATCGCGATGGCCAAGTATCTGGGCG
AGATGTACAACTACAAGCTGGTGGAGTCCACGAACATTCTTAATACGCTGTACTCCATCATCTCGCTGGG
CGTATCGAATGACCAAAATGTCGTCTCGCCACTGGATCCGCCCGATAGCCTGTTCCGACTGAAGCTTGCC
TGTATGCTACTGGACACGTGTGCACCCTACTTCACCAGCCAGGCCACGCGAAAAAAACTGGACTACTTTC
TGGTCTTCTTCCAACACTACTATTGGTTCAAGAAATCCCATCCCGTGTTCAGCAAAACGGAGAACACCTC
CGATTTGTTCCCCATCCTAATGGATCACACCTATCGCGACTGTCTACTCAATGTGCGGCCCAAGCTGAAG
ATTTACAAGAGTCTAGAGCAGGCCAAGGCGGCGATTGATCATCTGCAGGAGAAGCTCTATCCGCAGCTAA
AGACTACCAATAATGCTCAGGATCCGTCGCTGGGCACAATCAGTGAAATAAGCGAGATAGACGAGGGCGG
CACTGATGAGGATTCTGGGTCATCGAATGATCAGCGAGAGCGCCAAGTGTCGGGCCAAGAGCAGGACCAG
AGCAACGACTGGACAGAGAACGAGGCGGAGCCACCGCTGCCGCCGCCCCCGCCGCCAGAAAAGTCCAAGG
AGGACCTGGAGTTCGAGCAATTGTACGAAAAAATGACCACAGACTCGTACCAAGAACGGCTTAAGGAGCC
GATAAAGGCTACGGCCAAGGATATACCTGTGCCGATGATGGCGCGCCTGCAAAAAAAATCGTACGATCAG
ATAACAGGTGCTCAGACCATCGGCCCTGGGATCAACAATATGTCACAGATCTCAAAGTCGCTTCCCAATC
AGGACGGAACGCCTGGCTCTCCAGGTGCAGATTCACCAGATGGCAACGGCAAATCCGGCGGCGGTGTAGG
TGGTAGCGATGTTGGTGCTGCTGGTGCTGCTGGTGCTTCTGGTGCTACATCTGTACCCGAGCGGCTAGAG
GTGCGCGGCCACAAGGGCGGAAAGCAGCAATTTAAGTCATTTGTGGCACCATCCGACTCGCACTTGGCCA
CCAACCTAAAGCGGCAGGAGCAGATGATACGCGAGGAGAAGGAGAAGGTCAAGCGCCTTACGCTTAACAT
AACTGAGCGCATTGAGGAGGAGGACTACCAGGAGTCGTTGATGCCGCCGCAGCATCGAAGCTTCACCCAG
AGCTACTACCAGAAGCCCAATAAGCACAAGTTCAAGCACCAAAAGGGTGCGCCCGATGCGGACCTCATAT
TTCACGGCGGCCGCTCGAGTCTAGAGGGCCCGCGGTTCGAAGGTAAGCCTATCCCTAACCCTCTCCTCGG
TCTCGATTCTACGCGTACCGGTCATCATCACCATCACCATTGAGTTTAAACCCGCTGATCAGCCTCGACT
GTGCCTTCTAAGGCCTGAGCTCGCTGATCAGCCTCGATCGAGGATCCAGACATGATAAGATACATTGATG
AGTTTGGACAAACCACAACTAGAATGCAGTGAAAAAAATGCTTTATTTGTGAAATTTGTGATGCTATTGC
TTTATTTGTAACCATTATAAGCTGCAATAAACAAGTTAACAACAACAATTGCATTCATTTTATGTTTCAG
GTTCAGGGGGAGGTGTGGGAGGTTTTTTAAAGCAAGTAAAACCTCTACAAATGTGGTATGGCTGATTATG
ATCAGTCGACCGATGCCCTTGAGAGCCTTCAACCCAGTCAGCTCCTTCCGGTGGGCGCGGGGCATGACTA
TCGTCGCCGCACTTATGACTGTCTTCTTTATCATGCAACTCGTAGGACAGGTGCCGGCAGCGCTCTGGGT
CATTTTCGGCGAGGACCGCTTTCGCTGGAGCGCGACGATGATCGGCCTGTCGCTTGCGGTATTCGGAATC
TTGCACGCCCTCGCTCAAGCCTTCGTCACTGGTCCCGCCACCAAACGTTTCGGCGAGAAGCAGGCCATTA
TCGCCGGCATGGCGGCCGACGCGCTGGGCTACGTCTTGCTGGCGTTCGCGACGCGAGGCTGGATGGCCTT
CCCCATTATGATTCTTCTCGCTTCCGGCGGCATCGGGATGCCCGCGTTGCAGGCCATGCTGTCCAGGCAG
GTAGATGACGACCATCAGGGACAGCTTCAAGGATCGCTCGCGGCTCTTACCAGCCAGCAAAAGGCCAGGA
ACCGTAAAAAGGCCGCGTTGCTGGCGTTTTTCCATAGGCTCCGCCCCCCTGACGAGCATCACAAAAATCG
ACGCTCAAGTCAGAGGTGGCGAAACCCGACAGGACTATAAAGATACCAGGCGTTTCCCCCTGGAAGCTCC
CTCGTGCGCTCTCCTGTTCCGACCCTGCCGCTTACCGGATACCTGTCCGCCTTTCTCCCTTCGGGAAGCG
TGGCGCTTTCTCAATGCTCACGCTGTAGGTATCTCAGTTCGGTGTAGGTCGTTCGCTCCAAGCTGGGCTG
TGTGCACGAACCCCCCGTTCAGCCCGACCGCTGCGCCTTATCCGGTAACTATCGTCTTGAGTCCAACCCG
GTAAGACACGACTTATCGCCACTGGCAGCAGCCACTGGTAACAGGATTAGCAGAGCGAGGTATGTAGGCG
GTGCTACAGAGTTCTTGAAGTGGTGGCCTAACTACGGCTACACTAGAAGGACAGTATTTGGTATCTGCGC
TCTGCTGAAGCCAGTTACCTTCGGAAAAAGAGTTGGTAGCTCTTGATCCGGCAAACAAACCACCGCTGGT
AGCGGTGGTTTTTTTGTTTGCAAGCAGCAGATTACGCGCAGAAAAAAAGGATCTCAAGAAGATCCTTTGA
TCTTTTCTACGGGGTCTGACGCTCAGTGGAACGAAAACTCACGTTAAGGGATTTTGGTCATGAGATTATC
AAAAAGGATCTTCACCTAGATCCTTTTAAATTAAAAATGAAGTTTTAAATCAATCTAAAGTATATATGAG
TAAACTTGGTCTGACAGTTACCAATGCTTAATCAGTGAGGCACCTATCTCAGCGATCTGTCTATTTCGTT
CATCCATAGTTGCCTGACTCCCCGTCGTGTAGATAACTACGATACGGGAGGGCTTACCATCTGGCCCCAG
TGCTGCAATGATACCGCGAGACCCACGCTCACCGGCTCCAGATTTATCAGCAATAAACCAGCCAGCCGGA
AGGGCCGAGCGCAGAAGTGGTCCTGCAACTTTATCCGCCTCCATCCAGTCTATTAATTGTTGCCGGGAAG
CTAGAGTAAGTAGTTCGCCAGTTAATAGTTTGCGCAACGTTGTTGCCATTGCTGCAGGCATCGTGGTGTC
ACGCTCGTCGTTTGGTATGGCTTCATTCAGCTCCGGTTCCCAACGATCAAGGCGAGTTACATGATCCCCC
ATGTTGTGCAAAAAAGCGGTTAGCTCCTTCGGTCCTCCGATCGTTGTCAGAAGTAAGTTGGCCGCAGTGT
TATCACTCATGGTTATGGCAGCACTGCATAATTCTCTTACTGTCATGCCATCCGTAAGATGCTTTTCTGT
GACTGGTGAGTACTCAACCAAGTCATTCTGAGAATAGTGTATGCGGCGACCGAGTTGCTCTTGCCCGGCG
TCAACACGGGATAATACCGCGCCACATAGCAGAACTTTAAAAGTGCTCATCATTGGAAAACGTTCTTCGG
GGCGAAAACTCTCAAGGATCTTACCGCTGTTGAGATCCAGTTCGATGTAACCCACTCGTGCACCCAACTG
ATCTTCAGCATCTTTTACTTTCACCAGCGTTTCTGGGTGAGCAAAAACAGGAAGGCAAAATGCCGCAAAA
AAGGGAATAAGGGCGACACGGAAATGTTGAATACTCATACTCTTCCTTTTTCAATATTATTGAAGCATTT
ATCAGGGTTATTGTCTCATGAGCGGATACATATTTGAATGTATTTAGAAAAATAAACAAATAGGGGTTCC
GCGCACATTTCCCCGAAAAGTGCCACCTGACGTCTAAGAAACCATTATTATCATGACATTAACCTATAAA
AATAGGCGTATCACGAGGCCCTTTCGT
Features (pLannotate 1.2.2; 10 found; start..end, strand, type, name):
     56..2568    +  promoter       Ac5 promoter: Drosophila melanogaster actin 5C promoter
   2588..2653    +  CDS            N (fragment): REGN_LAMBD - Experimental evidence at protein level: Swiss-Prot protein existence level 1. Plays a role as a transcriptional antitermination factor that allows the virus to initiate its lytic phase. Activates expression of the delayed viral early genes by modifying host RNA polymerase (RNAP) into a form that is resistant to termination signals. This antitermination function requires the host NusA protein which serves to stabilize the interaction between antitermination protein N and host RNA polymerase. From Escherichia phage lambda (Bacteriophage lambda).
   2678..2704    +  CDS            3xHA (fragment): three tandem HA epitope tags
   6482..6523    +  CDS            V5 tag: epitope tag from simian virus 5
   6623..6757    -  polyA_signal   SV40 poly(A) signal: SV40 polyadenylation signal
   6780..6864    -  CDS            large T antigen (fragment): large T antigen from SV40 (simian virus 40)
   6865..7335    +  CDS            TcR (fragment): tetracycline efflux protein; tet; confers resistance to tetracycline
   7379..7967    -  rep_origin     ori: high-copy-number ColE1/pMB1/pBR322/pUC origin of replication
   8138..8998    -  CDS            AmpR: β-lactamase; bla; confers resistance to ampicillin, carbenicillin, and related antibiotics
   8999..9103    -  promoter       AmpR promoter: bla
