[The description below was written by a language model from this plasmid's Addgene catalogue record and pLannotate feature annotations shown in this document.]
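Description:
pAc5.1B-lambdaN-HA-DmUPF2-FVMtoERE-siRNAres-V5His6_N is a 9.2 kb insect expression plasmid for producing a mutant form of the Drosophila melanogaster nonsense-mediated mRNA decay factor UPF2 (Upf2, CG2253). The catalogue lists the backbone as unknown, although the name and feature layout point to a pAc5.1-type vector. It is maintained in E. coli through a ColE1/pUC-family origin and selected with ampicillin via the bla gene and its promoter. The record describes it as low copy even though the annotated origin is of the high-copy class. A fragment of a tetracycline resistance gene and a short piece of SV40 large T antigen are also annotated, apparently as non-functional backbone remnants.

Expression is driven by the constitutive Drosophila actin 5C promoter and terminated by an SV40 polyadenylation signal. The open reading frame begins with a short fragment of the bacteriophage lambda N protein, followed by an HA epitope (annotated as a partial match to a 3xHA tag). The UPF2 coding sequence lies in the unannotated interval upstream of a V5 tag. The name also indicates a His6 tag, which the feature table does not list, and whether the C-terminal tags are read in frame is not stated. The lambdaN peptide binds boxB RNA hairpins, so such fusions are typically used to tether a protein to a boxB-bearing reporter mRNA and measure its effect on that transcript. The name indicates an FVM-to-ERE substitution and an siRNA-resistant sequence, which would let the protein be expressed while endogenous UPF2 is depleted, though the record does not spell out either purpose. The depositor also notes 10 silent changes and three amino acid differences (L1022P, V1097L, N1213S) relative to the FlyBase reference, and cautions that the sequence may be theoretical.
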