Addgene plasmid #147003: pAc5.1B-lambdaN-HA-DmUPF2-FVMtoERE-siRNAres-V5His6_N
Purpose: Insect Expression of DmUPF2-FVMtoERE-siRNAres
Depositing lab: Elisa Izaurralde. Depositing organization: Max Planck Institute for Developmental Biology.
Backbone
  Vector backbone: Unknown
  Vector type: Insect Expression
Growth in bacteria
  Bacterial resistance: Ampicillin, 100 μg/mL
  Growth temperature: 37°C
  Growth strain: DH5alpha
  Copy number: Low Copy
Gene/Insert
  Gene/Insert name: DmUPF2-FVMtoERE-siRNAres
  Species: D. melanogaster (fly)
  Mutation: 10 silent and 3 non silent mutations: L1022P, V1097L and N1213S compared to the sequence given by FlyBase no.: CG2253
  Entrez Gene: Upf2 (a.k.a. Dmel_CG2253, CG2253, Dmel\CG2253, UPF2, smg-3, upf2)
  Cloning method: Unknown
Terms and licenses: Academic/Nonprofit Terms; Industry Terms: Not Available to Industry
Depositor comments: Plasmids from this collection were made available to the research community and donated after the lab closed. Please note that the sequence provided by the depositing laboratory may be theoretical/predicted or based on Sanger sequencing results. There may be discrepancies between sequencing results obtained by Addgene and the depositor sequence. If an Addgene verified sequence is not available, please contact before placing your order to request that our lab fully sequence the plasmid.
How to cite: pAc5.1B-lambdaN-HA-DmUPF2-FVMtoERE-siRNAres-V5His6_N was a gift from Elisa Izaurralde (Addgene plasmid # 147003 ; http://n2t.net/addgene:147003 ; RRID:Addgene_147003)
